>Addgene plasmid #64307 | pCNL-C1 | depositor full sequence | sequence record 107859 | pCNL-C1 sequence 5621 bps
TAGTTATTAATAGTAATCAATTACGGGGTCATTAGTTCATAGCCCATATATGGAGTTCCGCGTTACATAA
CTTACGGTAAATGGCCCGCCTGGCTGACCGCCCAACGACCCCCGCCCATTGACGTCAATAATGACGTATG
TTCCCATAGTAACGCCAATAGGGACTTTCCATTGACGTCAATGGGTGGAGTATTTACGGTAAACTGCCCA
CTTGGCAGTACATCAAGTGTATCATATGCCAAGTACGCCCCCTATTGACGTCAATGACGGTAAATGGCCC
GCCTGGCATTATGCCCAGTACATGACCTTATGGGACTTTCCTACTTGGCAGTACATCTACGTATTAGTCA
TCGCTATTACCATGGTGATGCGGTTTTGGCAGTACATCAATGGGCGTGGATAGCGGTTTGACTCACGGGG
ATTTCCAAGTCTCCACCCCATTGACGTCAATGGGAGTTTGTTTTGGCACCAAAATCAACGGGACTTTCCA
AAATGTCGTAACAACTCCGCCCCATTGACGCAAATGGGCGGTAGGCGTGTACGGTGGGAGGTCTATATAA
GCAGAGCTGGTTTAGTGAACCGTCAGATCCGCTAGCGCCACCATGGTGAGCAAGGGCGAGGAGCTGTTCA
CCGGGGTGGTGCCCATCCTGGTCGAGCTGGACGGCGACGTAAACGGCCACAAGTTCAGCGTGTCCGGCGA
GGGCGAGGGCGATGCCACCTACGGCAAGCTGACCCTGAAGTTCATCTGCACCACCGGCAAGCTGCCCGTG
CCCTGGCCCACCCTCGTGACCACCCTGTCCTGGGGCGTGCAGTGCTTCGCCCGCTACCCCGACCACATGA
AGCAGCACGACTTCTTCAAGTCCGCCATGCCCGAAGGCTACGTCCAGGAGCGCACCATCTTCTTCAAGGA
CGACGGCAACTACAAGACCCGCGCCGAGGTGAAGTTCGAGGGCGACACCCTGGTGAACCGCATCGAGCTG
AAGGGCATCGACTTCAAGGAGGACGGCAACATCCTGGGGCACAAGCTGGAGTACAACTACTTTAGCGACA
ACGTCTATATCACCGCCGACAAGCAGAAGAACGGCATCAAGGCCAACTTCAAGATCCGCCACAACATCGA
GGACGGCGGCGTGCAGCTCGCCGACCACTACCAGCAGAACACCCCCATCGGCGACGGCCCCGTGCTGCTG
CCCGACAACCACTACCTGAGCACCCAGTCCAAGCTGAGCAAAGACCCCAACGAGAAGCGCGATCACATGG
TCCTGCTGGAGTTCGTGACCGCCGCCGGGGGTACCAAGGTGTACGACCCCGAGCAGAGGAAGAGGATGAT
CACCGGCCCCCAGTGGTGGGCCAGGTGCAAGCAGATGAACGTGCTGGACAGCTTCATCAACTACTACGAC
AGCGAGAAGCACGCCGAGAACGCCGTGATCTTCCTGCACGGCAACGCCACTAGCAGCTACCTGTGGAGGC
ACGTGGTGCCCCACATCGAGCCCGTGGCCAGGTGCATCATCCCCGATCTGATCGGCATGGGCAAGAGCGG
CAAGAGCGGCAACGGCAGCTACAGGCTGCTGGACCACTACAAGTACCTGACCGCCTGGTTCGAGCTTCTG
AACCTGCCCAAGAAGATCATCTTCGTGGGCCACGACTGGGGCGCCGCCCTGGCCTTCCACTACGCCTACG
AGCACCAGGACAGGATCAAGGCCATCGTGCACATGGAGAGCGTGGTGGACGTGATCGAGAGCTGGGACGA
GTGGCCAGACATCGAGGAGGACATCGCCCTGATCAAGAGCGAGGAGGGCGAGAAGATGGTGCTGGAGAAC
AACTTCTTCGTGGAGACCGTGCTGCCCAGCAAGATCATGAGAAAGCTGGAGCCCGAGGAGTTCGCCGCCT
ACCTGGAGCCCTTCAAGGAGAAGGGCGAGGTGAGAAGACCCACCCTGAGCTGGCCCAGAGAGATCCCCCT
GGTGAAGGGCGGCAAGCCCGACGTGGTGCAGATCGTGAGAAACTACAACGCCTACCTGAGAGCCAGCGAC
GACCTGCCCAAGCTGTTCATCGAGGGCGACCCCGGCTTCTTCAGCAACGCCATCGTGGAGGGCGCCAAGA
AGTTCCCCAACACCGAGTTCGTGAAGGTGAAGGGCCTGCACTTCCTCCAGGAGGACGCCCCCGACGAGAT
GGGCAAGTACATCAAGAGCTTCGTGGAGAGAGTGCTGAAGAACGAGCAGTCCGGACTCAGATCTCGAGCT
CAAGCTTCGAATTCTGCAGTCGACGGTACCGCGGGCCCGGGATCCACCGGATCTAGATAACTGATCATAA
TCAGCCATACCACATTTGTAGAGGTTTTACTTGCTTTAAAAAACCTCCCACACCTCCCCCTGAACCTGAA
ACATAAAATGAATGCAATTGTTGTTGTTAACTTGTTTATTGCAGCTTATAATGGTTACAAATAAAGCAAT
AGCATCACAAATTTCACAAATAAAGCATTTTTTTCACTGCATTCTAGTTGTGGTTTGTCCAAACTCATCA
ATGTATCTTAACGCGTAAATTGTAAGCGTTAATATTTTGTTAAAATTCGCGTTAAATTTTTGTTAAATCA
GCTCATTTTTTAACCAATAGGCCGAAATCGGCAAAATCCCTTATAAATCAAAAGAATAGACCGAGATAGG
GT
[37 nt withheld, positions 2663-2699]
AAAGAACGTGGACTCCAACGTCAAAGG
[49 nt withheld, positions 2727-2775]
T
[91 nt withheld, positions 2777-2867]
G
[124 nt withheld, positions 2869-2992]
CAGGTGGCACTTTTCGGGGAAATGTGCGCGGAACCCCTATTTGTTTATTTTTCTAAATACATTCAAATAT
GTATCCGCTCATGAGACAATAACCCTGATAAATGCTTCAATAATATTGAAAAAGGAAGAGTCCTGAGGCG
GAAAGAACCAGCTGTGGAATGTGTGTCAGTTAGGGTGTGGAAAGTCCCCAGGCTCCCCAGCAGGCAGAAG
TATGCAAAGCATGCATCTCAATTAGTCAGCAACCAGGTGTGGAAAGTCCCCAGGCTCCCCAGCAGGCAGA
AGTATGCAAAGCATGCATCTCAATTAGTCAGCAACCATAGTCCCGCCCCTAACTCCGCCCATCCCGCCCC
TAACTCCGCCCAGTTCCGCCCATTCTCCGCCCCATGGCTGACTAATTTTTTTTATTTATGCAGAGGCCGA
GGCCGCCTCGGCCTCTGAGCTATTCCAGAAGTAGTGAGGAGGCTTTTTTGGAGGCCTAGGCTTTTGCAAA
GATCGATCAAGAGACAGGATGAGGATCGTTTCGCATGATTGAACAAGATGGATTGCACGCAGGTTCTCCG
GCCGCTTGGGTGGAGAGGCTATTCGGCTATGACTGGGCACAACAGACAATCGGCTGCTCTGATGCCGCCG
TGTTCCGGCTGTCAGCGCAGGGGCGCCCGGTTCTTTTTGTCAAGACCGACCTGTCCGGTGCCCTGAATGA
ACTGCAAGACGAGGCAGCGCGGCTATCGTGGCTGGCCACGACGGGCGTTCCTTGCGCAGCTGTGCTCGAC
GTTGTCACTGAAGCGGGAAGGGACTGGCTGCTATTGGGCGAAGTGCCGGGGCAGGATCTCCTGTCATCTC
ACCTTGCTCCTGCCGAGAAAGTATCCATCATGGCTGATGCAATGCGGCGGCTGCATACGCTTGATCCGGC
TACCTGCCCATTCGACCACCAAGCGAAACATCGCATCGAGCGAGCACGTACTCGGATGGAAGCCGGTCTT
GTCGATCAGGATGATCTGGACGAAGAGCATCAGGGGCTCGCGCCAGCCGAACTGTTCGCCAGGCTCAAGG
CGAGCATGCCCGACGGCGAGGATCTCGTCGTGACCCATGGCGATGCCTGCTTGCCGAATATCATGGTGGA
AAATGGCCGCTTTTCTGGATTCATCGACTGTGGCCGGCTGGGTGTGGCGGACCGCTATCAGGACATAGCG
TTGGCTACCCGTGATATTGCTGAAGAGCTTGGCGGCGAATGGGCTGACCGCTTCCTCGTGCTTTACGGTA
TCGCCGCTCCCGATTCGCAGCGCATCGCCTTCTATCGCCTTCTTGACGAGTTCTTCTGAGCGGGACTCTG
GGGTTCGAAATGACCGACCAAGCGACGCCCAACCTGCCATCACGAGATTTCGATTCCACCGCCGCCTTCT
ATGAAAGGTTGGGCTTCGGAATCGTTTTCCGGGACGCCGGCTGGATGATCCTCCAGCGCGGGGATCTCAT
GCTGGAGTTCTTCGCCCACCCTAGGGGGAGGCTAACTGAAACACGGAAGGAGACAATACCGGAAGGAACC
CGCGCTATGACGGCAATAAAAAGACAGAATAAAACGCACGGTGTTGGGTCGTTTGTTCATAAACGCGGGG
TTCGGTCCCAGGGCTGGCACTCTGTCGATACCCCACCGAGACCCCATTGGGGCCAATACGCCCGCGTTTC
TTCCTTTTCCCCACCCCACCCCCCAAGTTCGGGTGAAGGCCCAGGGCTCGCAGCCAACGTCGGGGCGGCA
GGCCCTGCCATAGCCTCAGGTTACTCATATATACTTTAGATTGATTTAAAACTTCATTTTTAATTTAAAA
GGATCTAGGTGAAGATCCTTTTTGATAATCTCATGACCAAAATCCCTTAACGTGAGTTTTCGTTCCACTG
AGCGTCAGACCCCGTAGAAAAGATCAAAGGATCTTCTTGAGATCCTTTTTTTCTGCGCGTAATCTGCTGC
TTGCAAACAAAAAAACCACCGCTACCAGCGGTGGTTTGTTTGCCGGATCAAGAGCTACCAACTCTTTTTC
CGAAGGTAACTGGCTTCAGCAGAGCGCAGATACCAAATACTGTCCTTCTAGTGTAGCCGTAGTTAGGCCA
CCACTTCAAGAACTCTGTAGCACCGCCTACATACCTCGCTCTGCTAATCCTGTTACCAGTGGCTGCTGCC
AGTGGCGATAAGTCGTGTCTTACCGGGTTGGACTCAAGACGATAGTTACCGGATAAGGCGCAGCGGTCGG
GCTGAACGGGGGGTTCGTGCACACAGCCCAGCTTGGAGCGAACGACCTACACCGAACTGAGATACCTACA
GCGTGAGCTATGAGAAAGCGCCACGCTTCCCGAAGGGAGAAAGGCGGACAGGTATCCGGTAAGCGGCAGG
GTCGGAACAGGAGAGCGCACGAGGGAGCTTCCAGGGGGAAACGCCTGGTATCTTTATAGTCCTGTCGGGT
TTCGCCACCTCTGACTTGAGCGTCGATTTTTGTGATGCTCGTCAGGGGGGCGGAGCCTATGGAAAAACGC
CAGCAACGCGGCCTTTTTACGGTTCCTGGCCTTTTGCTGGCCTTTTGCTCACATGTTCTTTCCTGCGTTA
TCCCCTGATTCTGTGGATAACCGTATTACCGCCATGCAT
Features (pLannotate 1.2.2; 15 found; start..end, strand, type, name):
     61..364     +  enhancer       CMV enhancer: human cytomegalovirus immediate early enhancer
    365..568     +  promoter       CMV promoter: human cytomegalovirus (CMV) immediate early promoter
    603..1295    +  CDS            mTurquoise2: mTurquoise2 is a basic (constitutively fluorescent) cyan fluorescent protein published in 2012, derived from Aequorea victoria. It is reported to be a rapidly-maturing monomer with very low acid sensitivity.
   1293..2219    +  CDS            LUCI_RENRE: Experimental evidence at protein level: Swiss-Prot protein existence level 1. Upon binding the substrate, the enzyme catalyzes an oxygenation, producing a very short-lived hydroperoxide that cyclizes into a dioxetanone structure, which collapses, releasing a CO(2) molecule. The spontaneous breakdown of the dioxetanone releases the energy (about 50 kcal/mole) that is necessary to generate the excited state of the coelenteramide product, which is the singlet form of the monoanion. In vivo the product undergoes the process of nonradiative energy transfer to an accessory protein, a green fluoresce
   2220..2285    +  misc_feature   MCS: multiple cloning site
   2302..2386    +  CDS            large T antigen (fragment): large T antigen from SV40 (simian virus 40)
   2409..2530    +  polyA_signal   SV40 poly(A) signal: SV40 polyadenylation signal
   2564..2992    -  rep_origin     f1 ori (sequence partly withheld): f1 bacteriophage origin of replication; arrow indicates direction of (+) strand synthesis
   3019..3123    +  promoter       AmpR promoter: bla
   3125..3482    +  promoter       SV40 promoter: SV40 enhancer and early promoter
   3517..4311    +  CDS            NeoR/KanR: aminoglycoside phosphotransferase from Tn5; aph(3')-II (or nptII); confers resistance to neomycin, kanamycin, and G418 (Geneticin®)
   4332..4484    +  CDS            ble (fragment): BLE_KLEPN - Experimental evidence at protein level: Swiss-Prot protein existence level 1. Binding protein with a strong affinity to the bleomycin family of antibiotics. Binds to CL990; an antimitotic-antibiotic compound. From Klebsiella pneumoniae.
   4543..4590    +  polyA_signal   HSV TK poly(A) signal: herpes simplex virus thymidine kinase polyadenylation signal (Cole and Stacy, 1985)
   4681..4697    -  polyA_signal   bGH poly(A) signal (fragment): bovine growth hormone polyadenylation signal
   4919..5507    +  rep_origin     ori: high-copy-number ColE1/pMB1/pBR322/pUC origin of replication
