[The description below was written by a language model from this plasmid's Addgene catalogue record and pLannotate feature annotations shown in this document.]
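Description:
pCNL-C1 is a mammalian expression and cloning vector of about 5.6 kb built on the Clontech pEGFP-C1 backbone, in which the EGFP coding region has been replaced (between retained NheI and BspEI sites) by Cyan Nano-lantern (CNL), a synthetic bioluminescent reporter. It is propagated in E. coli from a high-copy ColE1/pUC-type origin and also carries an f1 phage origin. A single NeoR/KanR (Tn5 aminoglycoside phosphotransferase) gene provides both selections. A bacterial promoter drives it for kanamycin resistance in E. coli, and the SV40 enhancer/early promoter, with an HSV TK polyadenylation signal, drives it for G418 selection in mammalian cells. The short ble, bGH poly(A) and SV40 large T antigen fragments in the annotation appear to be backbone remnants or partial matches rather than functional parts.

The expression cassette uses the human CMV immediate early enhancer and promoter to drive one open reading frame. In it, the cyan fluorescent protein mTurquoise2 (derived from a pmTurquoise2-N1 plasmid) is joined directly to a sequence matching Renilla reniformis luciferase. In the Nano-lantern design, energy from luciferase oxidation of its substrate is transferred non-radiatively to the fused fluorescent protein, giving cyan emission without excitation light. The record does not detail any luciferase mutations or truncations of either partner. A multiple cloning site lies immediately downstream of the luciferase portion, followed by the SV40 polyadenylation signal. A cDNA inserted in frame is therefore expressed with CNL at its N terminus, which is the stated purpose of the plasmid. It belongs to a colour palette of Nano-lanterns intended for real-time multicolour luminescence imaging of tagged proteins in mammalian cells.
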