Addgene plasmid #64307: pCNL-C1
Purpose: To create cDNA of proteins fused to the C terminus of CNL.
Depositing lab: Yasushi Okada. Depositing organization: RIKEN Quantitative Biology Center (QBiC). Publication: Expanded palette of Nano-lanterns for real-time multicolor luminescence imaging. Takai A, Nakano M, Saito K, Haruno R, Watanabe TM, Ohyanagi T, Jin T, Okada Y, Nagai T. Proc Natl Acad Sci U S A. 2015 Apr 7;112(14):4352-6. doi: 10.1073/pnas.1418468112. Epub 2015 Mar 23. PubMed 25831507.
Backbone
  Vector backbone: pEGFP-C1
  Backbone manufacturer: Clontech
  Backbone size w/o insert (bp): 4000
  Total vector size (bp): 5600
  Vector type: Mammalian Expression, Luciferase
  Selectable markers: Neomycin (select with G418)
Growth in bacteria
  Bacterial resistance: Kanamycin, 50 μg/mL
  Growth temperature: 37°C
  Growth strain: DH5alpha
  Copy number: High Copy
Gene/Insert
  Gene/Insert name: Cyan Nano-lantern (alt name: CNL)
  Species: Synthetic
  GenBank ID: AB982072
  Promoter: CMV
  Cloning method: Restriction Enzyme; 5′ cloning site NheI (not destroyed); 3′ cloning site BspEI (not destroyed)
  Sequencing primers: 5′ CMV-fwd; 3′ EBV-rev
Resource information
  A portion of this plasmid was derived from a plasmid made by: pmTurquoise2-N1 (gifted from Dr Dorus Gadella Lab)
Terms and licenses: Academic/Nonprofit Terms; Industry Terms: Not Available to Industry
How to cite: pCNL-C1 was a gift from Yasushi Okada (Addgene plasmid # 64307)
