>Addgene plasmid #64307 | pCNL-C1 | addgene partial sequence | sequence record 110832 | CMV-F 5'-CGCAAATGGGCGGTAGGCGTG-3'
CTATATAAGCAGAGCTGGTTTAGTGAACCGTCAGATCCGCTAGCGCCACCATGGTGAGCAAGGGCGAGGA
GCTGTTCACCGGGGTGGTGCCCATCCTGGTCGAGCTGGACGGCGACGTAAACGGCCACAAGTTCAGCGTG
TCCGGCGAGGGCGAGGGCGATGCCACCTACGGCAAGCTGACCCTGAAGTTCATCTGCACCACCGGCAAGC
TGCCCGTGCCCTGGCCCACCCTCGTGACCACCCTGTCCTGGGGCGTGCAGTGCTTCGCCCGCTACCCCGA
CCACATGAAGCAGCACGACTTCTTCAAGTCCGCCATGCCCGAAGGCTACGTCCAGGAGCGCACCATCTTC
TTCAAGGACGACGGCAACTACAAGACCCGCGCCGAGGTGAAGTTCGAGGGCGACACCCTGGTGAACCGCA
TCGAGCTGAAGGGCATCGACTTCAAGGAGGACGGCAACATCCTGGGGCACAAGCTGGAGTACAACTACTT
TAGCGACAACGTCTATATCACCGCCGACAAGCAGAAGAACGGCATCAAGGCCAACTTCAAGATCCGCCAC
AACATCGAGGACGGCGGCGTGCAGCTCGCCGACCACTACCAGCAGAACACCCCCATCGGCGACGGCCCCG
TGCTGCTGCCCGACAACCACTACCTGAGCACCCAGTCCAAGCTGAGCAAAGACCCCAACGAGAAGCGCGA
TCACATGGTCCTGCTGGAGTTCGTGACCGCCGCCGGGGGTACCAAGGTGTACGACCCCGAGCAGAGGAAG
AGGATGATCACCGGCCCCCAGTGGTGGGCCAGGTGCAAGCAGATGAACGTGCTGGACAGCTTCATCAACT
ACTACGACAGCGAGAAGCACGCCGAGAACGCCGTGATCTTCCTGCACGGCAACGCCACTAGCAGCTACCT
GTGGAGGCACGTGGTGCCCCACATCGAGCCCGTGGCCAGGTGCATCATCCCCGATCTGATCGGCATGG
