>Addgene plasmid #64307 | pCNL-C1 | addgene partial sequence | sequence record 110834 | SV40pA-R 5'-GAAATTTGTGATGCTATTGC-3'
TTATAAGCTGCAATAAACAAGTTAACAACAACAATTGCATTCATTTTATGTTTCAGGTTCAGGGGGAGGT
GTGGGAGGTTTTTTAAAGCAAGTAAAACCTCTACAAATGTGGTATGGCTGATTATGATCAGTTATCTAGA
TCCGGTGGATCCCGGGCCCGCGGTACCGTCGACTGCAGAATTCGAAGCTTGAGCTCGAGATCTGAGTCCG
GACTGCTCGTTCTTCAGCACTCTCTCCACGAAGCTCTTGATGTACTTGCCCATCTCGTCGGGGGCGTCCT
CCTGGAGGAAGTGCAGGCCCTTCACCTTCACGAACTCGGTGTTGGGGAACTTCTTGGCGCCCTCCACGAT
GGCGTTGCTGAAGAAGCCGGGGTCGCCCTCGATGAACAGCTTGGGCAGGTCGTCGCTGGCTCTCAGGTAG
GCGTTGTAGTTTCTCACGATCTGCACCACGTCGGGCTTGCCGCCCTTCACCAGGGGGATCTCTCTGGGCC
AGCTCAGGGTGGGTCTTCTCACCTCGCCCTTCTCCTTGAAGGGCTCCAGGTAGGCGGCGAACTCCTCGGG
CTCCAGCTTTCTCATGATCTTGCTGGGCAGCACGGTCTCCACGAAGAAGTTGTTCTCCAGCACCATCTTC
TCGCCCTCCTCGCTCTTGATCAGGGCGATGTCCTCCTCGATGTCTGGCCACTCGTCCCAGCTCTCGATCA
CGTCCACCACGCTCTCCATGTGCACGATGGCCTTGATCCTGTCCTGGTGCTCGTAGGCGTAGTGGAAGGC
CAGGGCGGCGCCCCAGTCGTGGCCCACGAAGATGATCTTCTTGGGCAGGTTCAGAAGCTCGAACCAGGCG
GTCAGGTACTTGTAGTGGTCCAGCAGCCTGTAGCTGCCGTT
